Addgene plasmid #192497: pAAV-EFS-hfCas13d-T2A-mCherry-pA
Purpose: To express hfCas13d
Depositing lab: Jonathan Ploski. Depositing organization: Pennsylvania State University, College of Medicine. Publication: Adeno-associated viral vector resource for the RNA-targeting Cas13d: A comparison of high-fidelity variants, DjCas13d and hfCas13d. Back F, Sandoval A, Vu LM, Hong VM, Bhaskara A, Rodriguez SR, O'Brien JT, Kolber BJ, Kroener S, Ploski JE. Mol Ther Methods Clin Dev. 2025 Aug 20;33(4):101565. doi: 10.1016/j.omtm.2025.101565. eCollection 2025 Dec 11. PubMed 41020266.
Backbone
  Vector backbone: pAAV
  Vector type: AAV
Growth in bacteria
  Bacterial resistance: Ampicillin, 100 μg/mL
  Growth temperature: 37°C
  Growth strain: NEB Stable
  Copy number: High Copy
Gene/Insert
  Gene/Insert name: high fidelity (hf) version of CasRx (hfCas13d)
  Species: R. flavefaciens
  Mutation: Yes: GTGgaatacattaccaacGTGGTGtacGTG
  Promoter: EFS
  Cloning method: Restriction Enzyme; 5′ cloning site Unknown (unknown if destroyed)
Terms and licenses: Academic/Nonprofit Terms; Industry Terms: Not Available to Industry
How to cite: pAAV-EFS-hfCas13d-T2A-mCherry-pA was a gift from Jonathan Ploski (Addgene plasmid # 192497 ; http://n2t.net/addgene:192497 ; RRID:Addgene_192497)
