[The description below was written by a language model from this plasmid's Addgene catalogue record and pLannotate feature annotations shown in this document.]
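Description:
pAAV-EFS-hfCas13d-T2A-mCherry-pA is an adeno-associated virus transfer plasmid of about 7 kb, built on a pAAV backbone for expressing a high-fidelity variant of the RNA-targeting CRISPR effector CasRx (RfxCas13d, from Ruminococcus flavefaciens) in mammalian cells. It is maintained in bacteria through a high-copy ColE1/pUC-type origin and selected with ampicillin via the bla gene under its own promoter. The backbone also carries an f1 phage origin and small remnants of the pBR322 bom and rop regions. The recorded recombination-deficient propagation strain is consistent with the need to keep the repeat-rich ITRs intact.

The expression cassette lies between AAV2 inverted terminal repeats, which provide the cis signals for replication and packaging of the genome into AAV particles. The downstream ITR is annotated in full, whereas the upstream one is detected only as two short fragments, which may reflect the difficulty of sequencing or annotating this structured region. Transcription is driven by the compact EFS (EF-1α core) promoter and terminated by a short synthetic polyadenylation signal. Both are small elements that help a roughly 2.9 kb Cas13d coding sequence fit within AAV packaging limits. The record notes mutations that distinguish hfCas13d from the parental enzyme, and such high-fidelity variants are intended to reduce collateral RNA cleavage. An HA epitope fragment follows the Cas13d reading frame, and per the construct name a T2A self-cleaving peptide (not separately annotated) links it to mCherry, so that red fluorescence marks expressing cells while the two proteins are produced separately. No guide RNA cassette is annotated, so guides would presumably be supplied from another construct. The stated purpose is simply to express hfCas13d, for example in AAV-delivered RNA knockdown work.
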