Features (pLannotate 1.2.2; 15 found; start..end, strand, type, name):
      8..596     +  rep_origin     ori: high-copy-number ColE1/pMB1/pBR322/pUC origin of replication
    669..696     +  repeat_region  AAV2 ITR (fragment): inverted terminal repeat of adeno-associated virus serotype 2 inverted
    725..752     +  repeat_region  AAV2 ITR (fragment): inverted terminal repeat of adeno-associated virus serotype 2 inverted
    841..1052    +  promoter       EF-1α core promoter: core promoter for human elongation factor EF-1α
   1115..4012    +  CDS            RfxCas13d: RNA-targeting Type VI CRISPR protein from Ruminococcus flavefaciens strain XPD3002 (Konermann et al., 2018)
   4052..4078    +  CDS            3xHA (fragment): three tandem HA epitope tags
   4148..4854    +  CDS            mCherry (fragment): monomeric derivative of DsRed fluorescent protein (Shaner et al., 2004) mammalian codon-optimized
   4862..4910    +  polyA_signal   poly(A) signal: synthetic polyadenylation signal
   4918..5058    +  repeat_region  AAV2 ITR: inverted terminal repeat of adeno-associated virus serotype 2 inverted
   5063..5114    -  misc_feature   bom (fragment): basis of mobility region from pBR322
   5133..5588    +  rep_origin     f1 ori (sequence partly withheld): f1 bacteriophage origin of replication; arrow indicates direction of (+) strand synthesis
   5589..5638    -  misc_feature   bom (fragment): basis of mobility region from pBR322
   5740..5775    -  CDS            rop (fragment): Rop protein, which maintains plasmids at low copy number; rop
   5870..5974    +  promoter       AmpR promoter: bla
   5975..6835    +  CDS            AmpR: β-lactamase; bla; confers resistance to ampicillin, carbenicillin, and related antibiotics
>Addgene plasmid #192497 | pAAV-EFS-hfCas13d-T2A-mCherry-pA | addgene full sequence | sequence record 380386 | Addgene NGS Result
GATCTTCTTGAGATCCTTTTTTTCTGCGCGTAATCTGCTGCTTGCAAACAAAAAAACCACCGCTACCAGC
GGTGGTTTGTTTGCCGGATCAAGAGCTACCAACTCTTTTTCCGAAGGTAACTGGCTTCAGCAGAGCGCAG
ATACCAAATACTGTTCTTCTAGTGTAGCCGTAGTTAGGCCACCACTTCAAGAACTCTGTAGCACCGCCTA
CATACCTCGCTCTGCTAATCCTGTTACCAGTGGCTGCTGCCAGTGGCGATAAGTCGTGTCTTACCGGGTT
GGACTCAAGACGATAGTTACCGGATAAGGCGCAGCGGTCGGGCTGAACGGGGGGTTCGTGCACACAGCCC
AGCTTGGAGCGAACGACCTACACCGAACTGAGATACCTACAGCGTGAGCTATGAGAAAGCGCCACGCTTC
CCGAAGGGAGAAAGGCGGACAGGTATCCGGTAAGCGGCAGGGTCGGAACAGGAGAGCGCACGAGGGAGCT
TCCAGGGGGAAACGCCTGGTATCTTTATAGTCCTGTCGGGTTTCGCCACCTCTGACTTGAGCGTCGATTT
TTGTGATGCTCGTCAGGGGGGCGGAGCCTATGGAAAAACGCCAGCAACGCGGCCTTTTTACGGTTCCTGG
CCTTTTGCTGGCCTTTTGCTCACATGTCCTGCAGGCAGCTGCGCGCTCGCTCGCTCACTGAGGCCGCCCG
GGCGTCGGGCGACCTTTGGTCGCCCGGCCTCAGTGAGCGAGCGAGCGCGCAGAGAGGGAGTGGCCAACTC
CATCACTAGGGGTTCCTGCGGCCTCTAGAGCTAGGCGTCCTAGAGTCGAGTGGCTCCGGTGCCCGTCAGT
GGGCAGAGCGCACATCGCCCACAGTCCCCGAGAAGTTGGGGGGAGGGGTCGGCAATTGAACGGGTGCCTA
GAGAAGGTGGCGCGGGGTAAACTGGGAAAGTGATGTCGTGTACTGGCTCCGCCTTTTTCCCGAGGGTGGG
GGAGAACCGTATATAAGTGCAGTAGTCGCCGTGAACGTTCTTTTTCGCAACGGGTTTGCCGCCAGAACAC
AGGTGTCGTGACGCGGACCGGTGCCACCATGAGCCCCAAGAAGAAGAGAAAGGTGGAGGCCAGCATCGAA
AAAAAAAAGTCCTTCGCCAAGGGCATGGGCGTGAAGTCCACACTCGTGTCCGGCTCCAAAGTGTACATGA
CAACCTTCGCCGAAGGCAGCGACGCCAGGCTGGAAAAGATCGTGGAGGGCGACAGCATCAGGAGCGTGAA
TGAGGGCGAGGCCTTCAGCGCTGAAATGGCCGATAAAAACGCCGGCTATAAGATCGGCAACGCCAAATTC
AGCCATCCTAAGGGCTACGCCGTGGTGGCTAACAACCCTCTGTATACAGGACCCGTCCAGCAGGATATGC
TCGGCCTGAAGGAAACTCTGGAAAAGAGGTACTTCGGCGAGAGCGCTGATGGCAATGACAATATTTGTAT
CCAGGTGATCCATAACATCCTGGACATTGAAAAAATCCTCGTGGAATACATTACCAACGTGGTGTACGTG
GTCAACAATATCTCCGGCCTGGATAAGGACATTATTGGATTCGGCAAGTTCTCCACAGTGTATACCTACG
ACGAATTCAAAGACCCCGAGCACCATAGGGCCGCTTTCAACAATAACGATAAGCTCATCAACGCCATCAA
GGCCCAGTATGACGAGTTCGACAACTTCCTCGATAACCCCAGACTCGGCTATTTCGGCCAGGCCTTTTTC
AGCAAGGAGGGCAGAAATTACATCATCAATTACGGCAACGAATGCTATGACATTCTGGCCCTCCTGAGCG
GACTGAGGCACTGGGTGGTCCATAACAACGAAGAAGAGTCCAGGATCTCCAGGACCTGGCTCTACAACCT
CGATAAGAACCTCGACAACGAATACATCTCCACCCTCAACTACCTCTACGACAGGATCACCAATGAGCTG
ACCAACTCCTTCTCCAAGAACTCCGCCGCCAACGTGAACTATATTGCCGAAACTCTGGGAATCAACCCTG
CCGAATTCGCCGAACAATATTTCAGATTCAGCATTATGAAAGAGCAGAAAAACCTCGGATTCAATATCAC
CAAGCTCAGGGAAGTGATGCTGGACAGGAAGGATATGTCCGAGATCAGGAAAAATCATAAGGTGTTCGAC
TCCATCAGGACCAAGGTCTACACCATGATGGACTTTGTGATTTATAGGTATTACATCGAAGAGGATGCCA
AGGTGGCTGCCGCCAATAAGTCCCTCCCCGATAATGAGAAGTCCCTGAGCGAGAAGGATATCTTTGTGAT
TAACCTGAGGGGCTCCTTCAACGACGACCAGAAGGATGCCCTCTACTACGATGAAGCTAATAGAATTTGG
AGAAAGCTCGAAAATATCATGCACAACATCAAGGAATTTAGGGGAAACAAGACAAGAGAGTATAAGAAGA
AGGACGCCCCTAGACTGCCCAGAATCCTGCCCGCTGGCCGTGATGTTTCCGCCTTCAGCAAACTCATGTA
TGCCCTGACCATGTTCCTGGATGGCAAGGAGATCAACGACCTCCTGACCACCCTGATTAATAAATTCGAT
AACATCCAGAGCTTCCTGAAGGTGATGCCTCTCATCGGAGTCAACGCTAAGTTCGTGGAGGAATACGCCT
TTTTCAAAGACTCCGCCAAGATCGCCGATGAGCTGAGGCTGATCAAGTCCTTCGCTAGAATGGGAGAACC
TATTGCCGATGCCAGGAGGGCCATGTATATCGACGCCATCCGTATTTTAGGAACCAACCTGTCCTATGAT
GAGCTCAAGGCCCTCGCCGACACCTTTTCCCTGGACGAGAACGGAAACAAGCTCAAGAAAGGCAAGCACG
GCATGAGAAATTTCATTATTAATAACGTGATCAGCAATAAAAGGTTCCACTACCTGATCAGATACGGTGA
TCCTGCCCACCTCCATGAGATCGCCAAAAACGAGGCCGTGGTGAAGTTCGTGCTCGGCAGGATCGCTGAC
ATCCAGAAAAAACAGGGCCAGAACGGCAAGAACCAGATCGACAGGTACTACGAAACTTGTATCGGAAAGG
ATAAGGGCAAGAGCGTGAGCGAAAAGGTGGACGCTCTCACAAAGATCATCACCGGAATGAACTACGACCA
ATTCGACAAGAAAAGGAGCGTCATTGAGGACACCGGCAGGGAAAACGCCGAGAGGGAGAAGTTTAAAAAG
ATCATCAGCCTGTACCTCACCGTGATCTACCACATCCTCAAGAATATTGTCAATATCAACGCCAGGTACG
TCATCGGATTCCATTGCGTCGAGCGTGATGCTCAACTGTACAAGGAGAAAGGCTACGACATCAATCTCAA
GAAACTGGAAGAGAAGGGATTCAGCTCCGTCACCAAGCTCTGCGCTGGCATTGATGAAACTGCCCCCGAT
AAGAGAAAGGACGTGGAAAAGGAGATGGCTGAAAGAGCCAAGGAGAGCATTGACAGCCTCGAGAGCGCCA
ACCCCAAGCTGTATGCCAATTACATCAAATACAGCGACGAGAAGAAAGCCGAGGAGTTCACCAGGCAGAT
TAACAGGGAGAAGGCCAAAACCGCCCTGAACGCCTACCTGAGGAACACCAAGTGGAATGTGATCATCAGG
GAGGACCTCCTGAGAATTGACAACAAGACATGTACCCTGTTCAGAAACAAGGCCGTCCACCTGGAAGTGG
CCAGGTATGTCCACGCCTATATCAACGACATTGCCGAGGTCAATTCCTACTTCCAACTGTACCATTACAT
CATGCAGAGAATTATCATGAATGAGAGGTACGAGAAAAGCAGCGGAAAGGTGTCCGAGTACTTCGACGCT
GTGAATGACGAGAAGAAGTACAACGATAGGCTCCTGAAACTGCTGTGTGTGCCTTTCGGCTACTGTATCC
CCAGGTTTAAGAACCTGAGCATCGAGGCCCTGTTCGATAGGAACGAGGCCGCCAAGTTCGACAAGGAGAA
AAAGAAGGTGTCCGGCAATTCCGGATCCGGACCTAAGAAAAAGAGGAAGGTGGCCGCTGCGTACCCATAC
GATGTTCCAGATTACGCTGCCAGCGGCAGTGGAGAGGGCAGAGGAAGTCTGCTAACATGCGGTGACGTCG
AGGAGAATCCTGGCCCAGTGAGCAAGGGCGAGGAGGATAACATGGCCATCATCAAGGAGTTCATGCGCTT
CAAGGTGCACATGGAGGGCTCCGTGAACGGCCACGAGTTCGAGATCGAGGGCGAGGGCGAGGGCCGCCCC
TACGAGGGCACCCAGACCGCCAAGCTGAAGGTGACCAAGGGTGGCCCCCTGCCCTTCGCCTGGGACATCC
TGTCCCCTCAGTTCATGTACGGCTCCAAGGCCTACGTGAAGCACCCCGCCGACATCCCCGACTACTTGAA
GCTGTCCTTCCCCGAGGGCTTCAAGTGGGAGCGCGTGATGAACTTCGAGGACGGCGGCGTGGTGACCGTG
ACCCAGGACTCCTCCCTGCAGGACGGCGAGTTCATCTACAAGGTGAAGCTGCGCGGCACCAACTTCCCCT
CCGACGGCCCCGTAATGCAGAAGAAGACCATGGGCTGGGAGGCCTCCTCCGAGCGGATGTACCCCGAGGA
CGGCGCCCTGAAGGGCGAGATCAAGCAGAGGCTGAAGCTGAAGGACGGCGGCCACTACGACGCTGAGGTC
AAGACCACCTACAAGGCCAAGAAGCCCGTGCAGCTGCCCGGCGCCTACAACGTCAACATCAAGTTGGACA
TCACCTCCCACAACGAGGACTACACCATCGTGGAACAGTACGAACGCGCCGAGGGCCGCCACTCCACCGG
CGGCATGGACGAGCTGTACAAGTAAAAGCTTAATAAAAGATCTTTATTTTCATTAGATCTGTGTGTTGGT
TTTTTGTGTGCGGCCGCAGGAACCCCTAGTGATGGAGTTGGCCACTCCCTCTCTGCGCGCTCGCTCGCTC
ACTGAGGCCGGGCGACCAAAGGTCGCCCGACGCCCGGGCTTTGCCCGGGCGGCCTCAGTGAGCGAGCGAG
CGCGCAGCTGCCTGCAGGGGCGCCTGATGCGGTATTTTCTCCTTACGCATCTGTGCGGTATTTCACACCG
CATA
[95 nt withheld, positions 5115-5209]
T
[46 nt withheld, positions 5211-5256]
C
[141 nt withheld, positions 5258-5398]
CCTTTGACGTTGGAGTCCACGTTCTTT
[37 nt withheld, positions 5426-5462]
ACTCTATCTCGGGCTATTCTTTTGATTTATAAGGGATTTTGCCGATTTCGGTCTATTGGTTAAAAAATGA
GCTGATTTAACAAAAATTTAACGCGAATTTTAACAAAATATTAACGTTTACAATTTTATGGTGCACTCTC
AGTACAATCTGCTCTGATGCCGCATAGTTAAGCCAGCCCCGACACCCGCCAACACCCGCTGACGCGCCCT
GACGGGCTTGTCTGCTCCCGGCATCCGCTTACAGACAAGCTGTGACCGTCTCCGGGAGCTGCATGTGTCA
GAGGTTTTCACCGTCATCACCGAAACGCGCGAGACGAAAGGGCCTCGTGATACGCCTATTTTTATAGGTT
AATGTCATGATAATAATGGTTTCTTAGACGTCAGGTGGCACTTTTCGGGGAAATGTGCGCGGAACCCCTA
TTTGTTTATTTTTCTAAATACATTCAAATATGTATCCGCTCATGAGACAATAACCCTGATAAATGCTTCA
ATAATATTGAAAAAGGAAGAGTATGAGTATTCAACATTTCCGTGTCGCCCTTATTCCCTTTTTTGCGGCA
TTTTGCCTTCCTGTTTTTGCTCACCCAGAAACGCTGGTGAAAGTAAAAGATGCTGAAGATCAGTTGGGTG
CACGAGTGGGTTACATCGAACTGGATCTCAACAGCGGTAAGATCCTTGAGAGTTTTCGCCCCGAAGAACG
TTTTCCAATGATGAGCACTTTTAAAGTTCTGCTATGTGGCGCGGTATTATCCCGTATTGACGCCGGGCAA
GAGCAACTCGGTCGCCGCATACACTATTCTCAGAATGACTTGGTTGAGTACTCACCAGTCACAGAAAAGC
ATCTTACGGATGGCATGACAGTAAGAGAATTATGCAGTGCTGCCATAACCATGAGTGATAACACTGCGGC
CAACTTACTTCTGACAACGATCGGAGGACCGAAGGAGCTAACCGCTTTTTTGCACAACATGGGGGATCAT
GTAACTCGCCTTGATCGTTGGGAACCGGAGCTGAATGAAGCCATACCAAACGACGAGCGTGACACCACGA
TGCCTGTAGCAATGGCAACAACGTTGCGCAAACTATTAACTGGCGAACTACTTACTCTAGCTTCCCGGCA
ACAATTAATAGACTGGATGGAGGCGGATAAAGTTGCAGGACCACTTCTGCGCTCGGCCCTTCCGGCTGGC
TGGTTTATTGCTGATAAATCTGGAGCCGGTGAGCGTGGAAGCCGCGGTATCATTGCAGCACTGGGGCCAG
ATGGTAAGCCCTCCCGTATCGTAGTTATCTACACGACGGGGAGTCAGGCAACTATGGATGAACGAAATAG
ACAGATCGCTGAGATAGGTGCCTCACTGATTAAGCATTGGTAACTGTCAGACCAAGTTTACTCATATATA
CTTTAGATTGATTTAAAACTTCATTTTTAATTTAAAAGGATCTAGGTGAAGATCCTTTTTGATAATCTCA
TGACCAAAATCCCTTAACGTGAGTTTTCGTTCCACTGAGCGTCAGACCCCGTAGAAAAGATCAAAG
